>Addgene plasmid #87464 | HD-7 | addgene full sequence | sequence record 174717 | Addgene NGS Result
CTAAATTGTAAGCGTTAATATTTTGTTAAAATTCGCGTTAAATTTTTGTTAAATCAGCTCATTTTTTAAC
CAATAGGCCGAAATCGGCAAAATCCCTTATAAATCAAAAGAATAGACCGAGATAGGGTTGAGTGGCCGCT
ACAGGGCGCTCCCATTCGCCATTCAGGCTGCGCAACTGTTGGGAAGGGCGTTTCGGTGCGGGCCTCTTCG
CTATTACGCCAGCTGGCGAAAGGGGGATGTGCTGCAAGGCGATTAAGTTGGGTAACGCCAGGGTTTTCCC
AGTCACGACGTTGTAAAACGACGGCCAGTGAGCGCGACGTAATACGACTCACTATAGGGCGAATTGGCGG
AAGGCCGTCAAGGCCACGTGTCTTGTCCAGAGCTCGTATCCTGCAGTTAACACCGGATCAAGTCGTGGCA
ATCGCGTCGCACGACGGGGGAAAGCAAGCCCTGGAAACCGTGCAAAGGTTGTTGCCGGTCCTGTGTCAGG
CGCATGGATTAACGCCCGCACAGGTTGTTCTGCAGGATACGGTACCTGGAGCACAAGACTGGCCTCATGG
GCCTTCCGCTCACTGCCCGCTTTCCAGTCGGGAAACCTGTCGTGCCAGCTGCATTAACATGGTCATAGCT
GTTTCCTTGCGTATTGGGCGCTCTCCGCTTCCTCGCTCACTGACTCGCTGCGCTCGGTCGTTCGGGTAAA
GCCTGGGGTGCCTAATGAGCAAAAGGCCAGCAAAAGGCCAGGAACCGTAAAAAGGCCGCGTTGCTGGCGT
TTTTCCATAGGCTCCGCCCCCCTGACGAGCATCACAAAAATCGACGCTCAAGTCAGAGGTGGCGAAACCC
GACAGGACTATAAAGATACCAGGCGTTTCCCCCTGGAAGCTCCCTCGTGCGCTCTCCTGTTCCGACCCTG
CCGCTTACCGGATACCTGTCCGCCTTTCTCCCTTCGGGAAGCGTGGCGCTTTCTCATAGCTCACGCTGTA
GGTATCTCAGTTCGGTGTAGGTCGTTCGCTCCAAGCTGGGCTGTGTGCACGAACCCCCCGTTCAGCCCGA
CCGCTGCGCCTTATCCGGTAACTATCGTCTTGAGTCCAACCCGGTAAGACACGACTTATCGCCACTGGCA
GCAGCCACTGGTAACAGGATTAGCAGAGCGAGGTATGTAGGCGGTGCTACAGAGTTCTTGAAGTGGTGGC
CTAACTACGGCTACACTAGAAGAACAGTATTTGGTATCTGCGCTCTGCTGAAGCCAGTTACCTTCGGAAA
AAGAGTTGGTAGCTCTTGATCCGGCAAACAAACCACCGCTGGTAGCGGTGGTTTTTTTGTTTGCAAGCAG
CAGATTACGCGCAGAAAAAAAGGATCTCAAGAAGATCCTTTGATCTTTTCTACGGGGTCTGACGCTCAGT
GGAACGAAAACTCACGTTAAGGGATTTTGGTCATGAGATTATCAAAAAGGATCTTCACCTAGATCCTTTT
AAATTAAAAATGAAGTTTTAAATCAATCTAAAGTATATATGAGTAAACTTGGTCTGACAGTTACCAATGC
TTAATCAGTGAGGCACCTATCTCAGCGATCTGTCTATTTCGTTCATCCATAGTTGCCTGACTCCCCGTCG
TGTAGATAACTACGATACGGGAGGGCTTACCATCTGGCCCCAGTGCTGCAATGATACCGCGAGAACCACG
CTCACCGGCTCCAGATTTATCAGCAATAAACCAGCCAGCCGGAAGGGCCGAGCGCAGAAGTGGTCCTGCA
ACTTTATCCGCCTCCATCCAGTCTATTAATTGTTGCCGGGAAGCTAGAGTAAGTAGTTCGCCAGTTAATA
GTTTGCGCAACGTTGTTGCCATTGCTACAGGCATCGTGGTGTCACGCTCGTCGTTTGGTATGGCTTCATT
CAGCTCCGGTTCCCAACGATCAAGGCGAGTTACATGATCCCCCATGTTGTGCAAAAAAGCGGTTAGCTCC
TTCGGTCCTCCGATCGTTGTCAGAAGTAAGTTGGCCGCAGTGTTATCACTCATGGTTATGGCAGCACTGC
ATAATTCTCTTACTGTCATGCCATCCGTAAGATGCTTTTCTGTGACTGGTGAGTACTCAACCAAGTCATT
CTGAGAATAGTGTATGCGGCGACCGAGTTGCTCTTGCCCGGCGTCAATACGGGATAATACCGCGCCACAT
AGCAGAACTTTAAAAGTGCTCATCATTGGAAAACGTTCTTCGGGGCGAAAACTCTCAAGGATCTTACCGC
TGTTGAGATCCAGTTCGATGTAACCCACTCGTGCACCCAACTGATCTTCAGCATCTTTTACTTTCACCAG
CGTTTCTGGGTGAGCAAAAACAGGAAGGCAAAATGCCGCAAAAAAGGGAATAAGGGCGACACGGAAATGT
TGAATACTCATACTCTTCCTTTTTCAATATTATTGAAGCATTTATCAGGGTTATTGTCTCATGAGCGGAT
ACATATTTGAATGTATTTAGAAAAATAAACAAATAGGGGTTCCGCGCACATTTCCCCGAAAAGTGCCAC
Features (pLannotate 1.2.2; 8 found; start..end, strand, type, name):
      3..134     -  rep_origin     M13 ori (fragment): M13 bacteriophage origin of replication; arrow indicates direction of (+) strand synthesis
    155..311     -  CDS            lacZα (fragment): LacZα fragment of β-galactosidase; lacZ fragment
    320..338     +  promoter       T7 promoter: promoter for bacteriophage T7 RNA polymerase
    570..617     -  CDS            lacI (fragment): lac repressor; lacI; The lac repressor binds to the lac operator to inhibit transcription in E. coli. This inhibition can be relieved by adding lactose or isopropyl-β-D-thiogalactopyranoside (IPTG).
    654..694     -  rep_origin     RSF ori (fragment): Plasmids containing the RSF 1030 origin of replication can be propagated in E. coli cells that contain additional plasmids with compatible origins.
    772..1360    -  rep_origin     ori: high-copy-number ColE1/pMB1/pBR322/pUC origin of replication
   1531..2391    -  CDS            AmpR: β-lactamase; bla; confers resistance to ampicillin, carbenicillin, and related antibiotics
   2392..2496    -  promoter       AmpR promoter: bla
