[The description below was written by a language model from this plasmid's Addgene catalogue record and pLannotate feature annotations shown in this document.]
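Description:
HD-7 is a small (about 2.5 kb) bacterial storage plasmid built on pMA-T, a commercial gene-synthesis delivery backbone. It holds one synthetic fragment from a TAL effector DNA-binding-domain library. It replicates in E. coli from a high-copy ColE1/pUC-type origin and is selected with ampicillin through the β-lactamase gene (AmpR) and its native bla promoter. The vector has no eukaryotic expression elements, so it serves only as a template or carrier rather than an expression construct.

The payload is the synthetic insert named HD-7. In TALE nomenclature, "HD" normally denotes the repeat-variable diresidue that specifies cytosine, and the number probably indicates a position or fragment class within the assembly scheme, though the record does not define either term. The automated annotation does not label the insert itself. It most likely lies in the unannotated stretch downstream of the T7 promoter, roughly between that promoter and the short backbone remnants that follow. The other annotated features are partial matches: fragments of an M13 origin, lacZα, lacI and an RSF origin. These are best read as vestigial backbone sequence or incidental similarity hits, not functional parts.

According to the record, the plasmid is used for library amplification of fragment HD-7. The fragment is amplified from this template to produce building blocks for a TAL effector assembly method based on isothermal assembly, in which repeat modules are joined into custom DNA-binding domains for TALENs or other TALE fusions. The cloning method used to insert the fragment is not stated.
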