Addgene plasmid #87464: HD-7
Purpose: For library amplification of fragment HD-7
Depositing lab: Steve Pollard. Depositing organization: University of Edinburgh. Publication: STAR: a simple TAL effector assembly reaction using isothermal assembly. Gogolok S, Garcia-Diaz C, Pollard SM. Sci Rep. 2016 Sep 12;6:33209. doi: 10.1038/srep33209. PubMed 27615025.
Backbone
  Vector backbone: pMA-T
  Backbone manufacturer: Life Technologies
  Vector type: TALEN, Synthetic Biology ; TALE DBD library preparation
Growth in bacteria
  Bacterial resistance: Ampicillin, 100 μg/mL
  Growth temperature: 37°C
  Growth strain: DH5alpha
  Copy number: High Copy
Gene/Insert
  Gene/Insert name: HD-7
  Species: Synthetic
  Cloning method: Unknown
Terms and licenses: Academic/Nonprofit Terms; Industry Terms: Not Available to Industry
How to cite: HD-7 was a gift from Steve Pollard (Addgene plasmid # 87464 ; http://n2t.net/addgene:87464 ; RRID:Addgene_87464)
