>Addgene plasmid #87464 | HD-7 | depositor partial sequence | sequence record 170578 | HD-7 RVD flanked by BciVI sites
GTATCCTGCAGTTAACACCGGATCAAGTCGTGGCAATCGCGTCGCACGACGGGGGAAAGCAAGCCCTGGA
AACCGTGCAAAGGTTGTTGCCGGTCCTGTGTCAGGCGCATGGATTAACGCCCGCACAGGTTGTTCTGCAG
GATAC
